>Addgene plasmid #12033 | pAG175 AK024929 3'UTR mut | depositor full sequence | sequence record 7191 | Author sequence
AGATCTGCGCAGCACCATGGCCTGAAATAACCTCTGAAAGAGGAACTTGGTTAGGTACCTTCTGAGGCGG
AAAGAACCAGCTGTGGAATGTGTGTCAGTTAGGGTGTGGAAAGTCCCCAGGCTCCCCAGCAGGCAGAAGT
ATGCAAAGCATGCATCTCAATTAGTCAGCAACCAGGTGTGGAAAGTCCCCAGGCTCCCCAGCAGGCAGAA
GTATGCAAAGCATGCATCTCAATTAGTCAGCAACCATAGTCCCGCCCCTAACTCCGCCCATCCCGCCCCT
AACTCCGCCCAGTTCCGCCCATTCTCCGCCCCATGGCTGACTAATTTTTTTTATTTATGCAGAGGCCGAG
GCCGCCTCGGCCTCTGAGCTATTCCAGAAGTAGTGAGGAGGCTTTTTTGGAGGCCTAGGCTTTTGCAAAA
AGCTTGATTCTTCTGACACAACAGTCTCGAACTTAAGCTGCAGAAGTTGGTCGTGAGGCACTGGGCAGGT
AAGTATCAAGGTTACAAGACAGGTTTAAGGAGACCAATAGAAACTGGGCTTGTCGAGACAGAGAAGACTC
TTGCGTTTCTGATAGGCACCTATTGGTCTTACTGACATCCACTTTGCCTTTCTCTCCACAGGTGTCCACT
CCCAGTTCAATTACAGCTCTTAAGGCTAGAGTACTTAATACGACTCACTATAGGCTAGCCACCATGACTT
CGAAAGTTTATGATCCAGAACAAAGGAAACGGATGATAACTGGTCCGCAGTGGTGGGCCAGATGTAAACA
AATGAATGTTCTTGATTCATTTATTAATTATTATGATTCAGAAAAACATGCAGAAAATGCTGTTATTTTT
TTACATGGTAACGCGGCCTCTTCTTATTTATGGCGACATGTTGTGCCACATATTGAGCCAGTAGCGCGGT
GTATTATACCAGACCTTATTGGTATGGGCAAATCAGGCAAATCTGGTAATGGTTCTTATAGGTTACTTGA
TCATTACAAATATCTTACTGCATGGTTTGAACTTCTTAATTTACCAAAGAAGATCATTTTTGTCGGCCAT
GATTGGGGTGCTTGTTTGGCATTTCATTATAGCTATGAGCATCAAGATAAGATCAAAGCAATAGTTCACG
CTGAAAGTGTAGTAGATGTGATTGAATCATGGGATGAATGGCCTGATATTGAAGAAGATATTGCGTTGAT
CAAATCTGAAGAAGGAGAAAAAATGGTTTTGGAGAATAACTTCTTCGTGGAAACCATGTTGCCATCAAAA
ATCATGAGAAAGTTAGAACCAGAAGAATTTGCAGCATATCTTGAACCATTCAAAGAGAAAGGTGAAGTTC
GTCGTCCAACATTATCATGGCCTCGTGAAATCCCGTTAGTAAAAGGTGGTAAACCTGACGTTGTACAAAT
TGTTAGGAATTATAATGCTTATCTACGTGCAAGTGATGATTTACCAAAAATGTTTATTGAATCGGACCCA
GGATTCTTTTCCAATGCTATTGTTGAAGGTGCCAAGAAGTTTCCTAATACTGAATTTGTCAAAGTAAAAG
GTCTTCATTTTTCGCAAGAAGATGCACCTGATGAAATGGGAAAATATATCAAATCGTTCGTTGAGCGAGT
TCTCAAAAATGAACAATAATTCTAGGAGCTCCGATGCCCTCTTTTTCTCAGGATAGCAGATAACCTGCTT
TGAAAGAGGGCTTAATTCTGTGGGTCCTAAATTTTCTCCTTTCTCTCTCTCTTTCTGTGTGTGTGTGTTG
GGAAAATGGCAAGTTTCCAATACCAGCTTTGGAGGAACGATTACGTTTTCCCTCCAATTTCAAGTCCGAA
AGACCAGAGCCCTCTGACCAAAGCCCCCCACCCAGATGGATTTTTTCGTTTCATTTGTCATCCGTCCCAT
GGGAGGGCCCCATGTCTCCTCAGAACCCATCCTGGAGGCAGCAGGTCGGGTAGAGTGAGTTTGGCCTGCT
CATGACCTCCACCCCTGAGATTGTGAACAAGGATGTCTGGGGCGATGCTGAGAATGTTTTTGAAGCTGCT
CCCAGATGACGCTGATGATCACACCAGATTGAGTGCTGCGATCGCCTTGAGTCCAACCTCTGCATAAACG
AGGTTCTCATAAACAAGTTCACTCTACCCTAAGCTAAGTCTATGTGAGCAAACCCACTTCATCCTTTGTA
CCTGGAGACCTGGTTACACTAACCTGATACTGACCTGTTCATGTAGCTGGAATGGTGTGTTTCATGCAGT
GTGGACCAAGCAATGGCATGGGGTGTGTGTGTGTGTGTGTGTGTGTCTGTGTGTGTGTGTTTGTGTATGC
GTTCACACTTGTGTGTGTATATGTGCATGTAGATGCTGCATAAATGATTTTTGATGTCAAAGACAAACAC
TGACCATTGTTTTAAATATTCTATTATGTAAACAATACGCAGAGGGACCATATCTACTCTTGTCATATTA
TTTGTGATGGTAAAACATGCATTTGCAATAAATTAAGCTTTCTGGGAAGGCAAGCAGTATTGGAGCCAAA
CGACTGTCTCGGAACAACTAGTGTTCTAGAGCGGCCGCTTCGAGCAGACATGATAAGATACATTGATGAG
TTTGGACAAACCACAACTAGAATGCAGTGAAAAAAATGCTTTATTTGTGAAATTTGTGATGCTATTGCTT
TATTTGTAACCATTATAAGCTGCAATAAACAAGTTAACAACAACAATTGCATTCATTTTATGTTTCAGGT
TCAGGGGGAGGTGTGGGAGGTTTTTTAAAGCAAGTAAAACCTCTACAAATGTGGTAAAATCGATAAGGAT
CCAGGTGGCACTTTTCGGGGAAATGTGCGCGGAACCCCTATTTGTTTATTTTTCTAAATACATTCAAATA
TGTATCCGCTCATGAGACAATAACCCTGATAAATGCTTCAATAATATTGAAAAAGGAAGAGTATGAGTAT
TCAACATTTCCGTGTCGCCCTTATTCCCTTTTTTGCGGCATTTTGCCTTCCTGTTTTTGCTCACCCAGAA
ACGCTGGTGAAAGTAAAAGATGCTGAAGATCAGTTGGGTGCACGAGTGGGTTACATCGAACTGGATCTCA
ACAGCGGTAAGATCCTTGAGAGTTTTCGCCCCGAAGAACGTTTTCCAATGATGAGCACTTTTAAAGTTCT
GCTATGTGGCGCGGTATTATCCCGTATTGACGCCGGGCAAGAGCAACTCGGTCGCCGCATACACTATTCT
CAGAATGACTTGGTTGAGTACTCACCAGTCACAGAAAAGCATCTTACGGATGGCATGACAGTAAGAGAAT
TATGCAGTGCTGCCATAACCATGAGTGATAACACTGCGGCCAACTTACTTCTGACAACGATCGGAGGACC
GAAGGAGCTAACCGCTTTTTTGCACAACATGGGGGATCATGTAACTCGCCTTGATCGTTGGGAACCGGAG
CTGAATGAAGCCATACCAAACGACGAGCGTGACACCACGATGCCTGTAGCAATGGCAACAACGTTGCGCA
AACTATTAACTGGCGAACTACTTACTCTAGCTTCCCGGCAACAATTAATAGACTGGATGGAGGCGGATAA
AGTTGCAGGACCACTTCTGCGCTCGGCCCTTCCGGCTGGCTGGTTTATTGCTGATAAATCTGGAGCCGGT
GAGCGTGGGTCTCGCGGTATCATTGCAGCACTGGGGCCAGATGGTAAGCCCTCCCGTATCGTAGTTATCT
ACACGACGGGGAGTCAGGCAACTATGGATGAACGAAATAGACAGATCGCTGAGATAGGTGCCTCACTGAT
TAAGCATTGGTAACTGTCAGACCAAGTTTACTCATATATACTTTAGATTGATTTAAAACTTCATTTTTAA
TTTAAAAGGATCTAGGTGAAGATCCTTTTTGATAATCTCATGACCAAAATCCCTTAACGTGAGTTTTCGT
TCCACTGAGCGTCAGACCCCGTAGAAAAGATCAAAGGATCTTCTTGAGATCCTTTTTTTCTGCGCGTAAT
CTGCTGCTTGCAAACAAAAAAACCACCGCTACCAGCGGTGGTTTGTTTGCCGGATCAAGAGCTACCAACT
CTTTTTCCGAAGGTAACTGGCTTCAGCAGAGCGCAGATACCAAATACTGTTCTTCTAGTGTAGCCGTAGT
TAGGCCACCACTTCAAGAACTCTGTAGCACCGCCTACATACCTCGCTCTGCTAATCCTGTTACCAGTGGC
TGCTGCCAGTGGCGATAAGTCGTGTCTTACCGGGTTGGACTCAAGACGATAGTTACCGGATAAGGCGCAG
CGGTCGGGCTGAACGGGGGGTTCGTGCACACAGCCCAGCTTGGAGCGAACGACCTACACCGAACTGAGAT
ACCTACAGCGTGAGCTATGAGAAAGCGCCACGCTTCCCGAAGGGAGAAAGGCGGACAGGTATCCGGTAAG
CGGCAGGGTCGGAACAGGAGAGCGCACGAGGGAGCTTCCAGGGGGAAACGCCTGGTATCTTTATAGTCCT
GTCGGGTTTCGCCACCTCTGACTTGAGCGTCGATTTTTGTGATGCTCGTCAGGGGGGCGGAGCCTATGGA
AAAACGCCAGCAACGCGGCCTTTTTACGGTTCCTGGCCTTTTGCTGGCCTTTTGCTCACATGGCTCGAC
Features (pLannotate 1.2.2; 9 found; start..end, strand, type, name):
     62..419     +  promoter       SV40 promoter: SV40 enhancer and early promoter
    489..621     +  intron         chimeric intron: chimera between introns from human β-globin and immunoglobulin heavy chain genes
    666..684     +  promoter       T7 promoter: promoter for bacteriophage T7 RNA polymerase
    694..1629    +  CDS            Rluc: luciferase from the anthozoan coelenterate Renilla reniformis (sea pansy)
   2574..2695    -  polyA_signal   SV40 poly(A) signal: SV40 polyadenylation signal
   2718..2786    -  CDS            large T antigen (fragment): large T antigen from SV40 (simian virus 40)
   2828..2932    +  promoter       AmpR promoter: bla
   2933..3793    +  CDS            AmpR: β-lactamase; bla; confers resistance to ampicillin, carbenicillin, and related antibiotics
   3964..4552    +  rep_origin     ori: high-copy-number ColE1/pMB1/pBR322/pUC origin of replication
