[The description below was written by a language model from this plasmid's Addgene catalogue record and pLannotate feature annotations shown in this document.]
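Description:
pAG175 AK024929 3'UTR mut is a mammalian Renilla luciferase reporter plasmid built on pIS2, a backbone derived from the commercial pRL-SV40 vector. It is maintained in E. coli as a high-copy plasmid through a ColE1/pUC-type origin and is selected with ampicillin via the β-lactamase gene and its native promoter. The annotated sequence is about 4.6 kb, consistent with a roughly 3.7 kb backbone carrying a roughly 900 bp insert.

The reporter unit is driven by the SV40 enhancer and early promoter, followed by a chimeric β-globin/immunoglobulin intron that promotes efficient processing and expression of the transcript. A T7 promoter lies immediately upstream of the Renilla luciferase coding sequence, allowing in vitro transcription. Between the end of the luciferase open reading frame and the SV40 polyadenylation signal lies an unannotated stretch. This corresponds to the cloned insert, a fragment of the 3'UTR of the human transcript AK024929 (listed as N8, and mapped to LINC00341), placed between SacI and SpeI sites that were both retained. The poly(A) signal and an adjacent fragment of large T antigen are annotated on the reverse strand; these are remnants of the SV40-derived backbone sequence.

In this version, two microRNA seed-match sites in the UTR have been mutated. The record does not state which microRNA they match. The plasmid therefore serves as the disrupted-site control for a matching wild-type UTR reporter. Comparing luciferase output from the two in transfected mammalian cells tests whether repression depends on direct microRNA pairing to those sites, as in the associated study of microRNA effects on mammalian mRNA repression and evolution.
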