Addgene plasmid #12033: pAG175 AK024929 3'UTR mut
Depositing lab: David Bartel. Depositing organization: Whitehead Institute for Biomedical Research. Publication: The widespread impact of mammalian MicroRNAs on mRNA repression and evolution. Farh KK, Grimson A, Jan C, Lewis BP, Johnston WK, Lim LP, Burge CB, Bartel DP. Science. 2005 Dec 16. 310(5755):1817-21. 10.1126/science.1121158 PubMed 16308420.
Backbone
  Vector backbone: pIS2
  Backbone manufacturer: pIS2 derived from pRL-SV40 (Promega)
  Backbone size w/o insert (bp): 3700
  Vector type: Mammalian Expression, Luciferase
Growth in bacteria
  Bacterial resistance: Ampicillin, 100 μg/mL
  Growth temperature: 37°C
  Growth strain: DH5alpha
  Copy number: High Copy
Gene/Insert
  Gene/Insert name: N8 3'UTR mut
  Species: H. sapiens (human)
  Insert size (bp): 900
  Mutation: Mutations in microRNA recognition sites (seed matches): 1834-1839 and 2380-2385.
  GenBank ID: AK024929
  Entrez Gene: LINC00341 (a.k.a. C14orf139, NCRNA00341)
  Cloning method: Restriction Enzyme; 5′ cloning site SacI (not destroyed); 3′ cloning site SpeI (not destroyed)
  Sequencing primers: 5′ EBV rev primer (GTGGTTTGTCCAAACTCATC)
Terms and licenses: Academic/Nonprofit Terms; Industry Terms: Not Available to Industry
Depositor comments: AK024929 3'UTR mutant in renilla luciferase reporter plasmid.
How to cite: pAG175 AK024929 3'UTR mut was a gift from David Bartel (Addgene plasmid # 12033 ; http://n2t.net/addgene:12033 ; RRID:Addgene_12033)
