>Addgene plasmid #12033 | pAG175 AK024929 3'UTR mut | addgene partial sequence | sequence record 18626 | 12033 with EBV-rev
CTAGTTGTTCCGAGACAGTCGTTTGGCTCCAATACTGCTTGCCTTCCCAGAAAGCTTAATTTATTGCAAA
TGCATGTTTTACCATCACAAATAATATGACAAGAGTAGATATGGTCCCTCTGCGTATTGTTTACATAATA
GAATATTTAAAACAATGGTCAGTGTTTGTCTTTGACATCAAAAATCATTTATGCAGCATCTACATGCACA
TATACACACACAAGTGTGAACGCATACACAAACACACACACACAGACACACACACACACACACACACACC
CCATGCCATTGCTTGGTCCACACTGCATGAAACACACCATTCCAGCTACATGAACAGGTCAGTATCAGGT
TAGTGTAACCAGGTCTCCAGGTACAAAGGATGAAGTGGGTTTGCTCACATAGACTTAGCTTAGGGTAGAG
TGAACTTGTTTATGAGAACCTCGTTTATGCAGAGGTTGGACTCAAGGCGATCGCAGCACTCAATCTGGTG
TGATCATCAGCGTCATCTGGGAGCAGCTTCAAAAACATTCTCAGCATCGCCCCAGACATCCTTGTTCACA
ATCTCAGGGGTGGAGGTCATGAGCAGGCCAAACTCACTCTACCCGANCCTGCTGCCTCCAGGATGGGTTC
TGAGGAGACATGGGGC
